>Addgene plasmid #210676 | pGL0_154 [pCD6 ORI] | addgene full sequence | sequence record 417298 | Addgene NGS Result
GACCACCCCAGGATACATAGATTACCACAACTCCGAGCCCTTCCACCTAGCGTGCTAACCACGCACGCTA
TTGTTGTATAGGCTAGGTGGAGGCTCAGTGATGATAAGTCTGCGATGGTGGATGCATGTGTCATGGTCAT
AGCTGTTTCCTGTGTGAAATTGTTATCCGCTCAGAGGGCACAATCCTATTCCGCGCTATCCGACAATCTC
CAAGACATTAGGTGGAGTTCAGTTCGGCGTATGGCATATGTCGCTGGAAAGAACATGTGAGCAAAAGGCC
AGCAAAAGGCCAGGAACCGTAAAAAGGCCGCGTTGCTGGCGTTTTTCCATAGGCTCCGCCCCCCTGACGA
GCATCACAAAAATCGACGCTCAAGTCAGAGGTGGCGAAACCCGACAGGACTATAAAGATACCAGGCGTTT
CCCCCTGGAAGCTCCCTCGTGCGCTCTCCTGTTCCGACCCTGCCGCTTACCGGATACCTGTCCGCCTTTC
TCCCTTCGGGAAGCGTGGCGCTTTCTCATAGCTCACGCTGTAGGTATCTCAGTTCGGTGTAGGTCGTTCG
CTCCAAGCTGGGCTGTGTGCACGAACCCCCCGTTCAGCCCGACCGCTGCGCCTTATCCGGTAACTATCGT
CTTGAGTCCAACCCGGTAAGACACGACTTATCGCCACTGGCAGCAGCCACTGGTAACAGGATTAGCAGAG
CGAGGTATGTAGGCGGTGCTACAGAGTTCTTGAAGTGGTGGCCTAACTACGGCTACACTAGAAGAACAGT
ATTTGGTATCTGCGCTCTGCTGAAGCCAGTTACCTTCGGAAAAAGAGTTGGTAGCTCTTGATCCGGCAAA
CAAACCACCGCTGGTAGCGGTGGTTTTTTTGTTTGCAAGCAGCAGATTACGCGCAGAAAAAAAGGATCTC
AAGAAGATCCTTTGATCTTTTCTACGGGGTCTGACGCTCTATTCAACAAAGCCGCCGTCCCGTCAAGTCA
GCGTAAATGGGTAGGGGGCTTCAAATCGTCCCCCCATACGATATAAGTTGTTACTAGTGCTTGGATTCTC
ACCAATAAAAAACGCCCGGCGGCAACCGAGCGTTCTGAACAAATCCAGATGGAGTTCTGAGGTCATTACT
GGATCTATCAACAGGAGTCCAAGCGAGCTCGATATCAAATTACGCCCCGCCCTGCCACTCATCGCAGTAC
TGTTGTAATTCATTAAGCATTCTGCCGACATGGAAGCCATCACAAACGGCATGATGAACCTGAATCGCCA
GCGGCATCAGCACCTTGTCGCCTTGCGTATAATATTTGCCCATGGTGAAAACGGGGGCGAAGAAGTTGTC
CATATTGGCCACGTTTAAATCAAAACTGGTGAAACTCACCCAGGGATTGGCTGAGACGAAAAACATATTC
TCAATAAACCCTTTAGGGAAATAGGCCAGGTTTTCACCGTAACACGCCACATCTTGCGAATATATGTGTA
GAAACTGCCGGAAATCGTCGTGGTATTCACTCCAGAGCGATGAAAACGTTTCAGTTTGCTCATGGAAAAC
GGTGTAACAAGGGTGAACACTATCCCATATCACCAGCTCACCGTCTTTCATTGCCATACGAAATTCCGGA
TGAGCATTCATCAGGCGGGCAAGAATGTGAATAAAGGCCGGATAAAACTTGTGCTTATTTTTCTTTACGG
TCTTTAAAAAGGCCGTAATATCCAGCTGAACGGTCTGGTTATAGGTACATTGAGCAACTGACTGAAATGC
CTCAAAATGTTCTTTACGATGCCATTGGGATATATCAACGGTGGTATATCCAGTGATTTTTTTCTCCATT
TTAGCTTCCTTAGCTCCTGAAAATCTCGATAACTCAAAAAATACGCCCGGTAGTGATCTTATTTCATTAT
GGTGAAAGTTGGAACCTCTTACGTGCCGATCAACGTCTCATTGATACCTGAAACAAAACCCATCGTACGG
CCAAGGAAGTCTCCAATAACTGTGATCCACCACAAGCGCCAGGGTTTTCCCAGTCACGACGTTGTAAAAC
GACGGCCAGTCATGCATAATCCGCACGCATCTGGAATAAGGAAGTGCCATTCCGCCTGACCTTAGCGTGC
GAACAGCACGCTATTGTTGTATCATTACTCGCATCCATTCTCAGGCTGTCTCGTCTCGTCTCCGAGGTCT
CCGGAGGGCGCGCCCGCCCTTAAGTCTAAAAATTAGGGGAGATGTAAGGATTTGGGAAAAATAGAAGATG
TTATAATCATAAATATGGTATTCGTAGGCTTAAAGTCAAAAAGGAGGTGAAATATAAATAGATTTTTAGC
TAAATTAAGTAAGAAATAGGAGGAGATTTATTGAACAAAAAATTAGAAAAACCATTTGTATATAAGAGAG
AGTACGATTTGACTGGATATGATGTTGAAATTTTACAAAAATATGAGTTAGAACAAGCAATATATGTTTA
TGTTGGGAGTAGTTGTGCATATAACATGAGAGCTAGAAGTAGTAAATGGAGATACCATATAAGAACAAAT
AATAAGTCTATATGTTGTAACATTAAAAATTTTATACATAACTTGGAATTGTTTTATAAAATGGAATTAA
AGTTGTCAGATAATATTATTAATGATAAGCTATACTATAGCAATATAGCAGAGTTTGAAGAATTTGAAAC
ACTAGAAAAAGCTAGAGAGGTAGAAAGTACTATTATAAGTCAATATCAATTTTTAGATTCTATAAATCAC
ATGTTAAAACAAAAAATAATTTTATTGAGTAATAAGGATAGTGTGTTAAACATAACTAAAAATGGAAATA
CAAATTATTTGAAAGTAAAAAATAAATACATAGAAAAACATAAGAACAAGCCAATAATGAGATACCATAT
CAACTGTCAATTCAATACAGATGGAAGTGTCAAAAGTATTACACAGGAGTTTGAACCAATATTGGAATTA
AACAAAAAAAATACCCTAAGCCGACCAAGCAGAGTATTTTTAAAATAATATTTTAAGATAACAACAAAAT
GAGATAATACTACTAGACAATGACAACTCAACTACCAATTGAGTTTATGGAGCTACCAACTCCAATATCG
GTCTAACTGATTAAGTATCTGTAGTTATATAATAATATTGCTATCAATTTTAGCATCTTAACAATATTAT
TATACATACTAAGCTAAAATTATTCAATAGTTGTAAAAGTTGATTAGTCAATAAGTATATATTTAATGTA
GTGTTATCTCTTAAAAAAACTAGATAAGGAGATAATAAATATATGGAACAATTAGATTCAAAATATAAGT
TGAAAAAATTTCTAATGGCAGTATTTAGAGATGGTATAGGACAAGGAAATAATCTTATTGATAATGAATA
TGTTAGAGTATTTCAAAATAATAAAAGTAATAGTAAACAATTAGAACTCGGAGAAGAATTTAAAGAATAT
AGTAAAACAACTTTTTTTAAAAATATAGATGATATAGTAGAATTTACCTTCGCAAAAAATATTTATTATG
AAAATACATTTTTTAACCTATGTACTACTGATGGAAAAGCAGGAACCAATGAAAACTTAATAAATAGATA
TGCATTAGGATTTGATTTTGACAAAAAAGAATTAGGACAAGGTTTTAATTATAAAGATATAATTAATTTA
TTTACTAAGATAGGATTACATTATCATATCCTAGTTGATAGTGGAAATGGATTCCATGTTTATGTGCTAA
TTAATAAAACTAATAACATTAAGTTAGTATCAGAAGTTACAAATACATTAATAAATAAATTGGGTGCAGA
TAAACAAGCAAATTTATCTACTCAAGTATTAAGAGTACCTTATACATATAATATTAAAAATACTACTAAA
CAAGTAAAAATAATACACCAAGACAAAAATATATATAGATATGACATAGAAAAGTTAGCTAAAAAATATT
GCAAAGATGTAAAAACAGTAGGTAATACTAATACAAAATATATATTAGATAGTAAGCTACCAAATTGTAT
AGTAGATATTTTAAAAAATGGTAGTAAAGATGGACATAAAAACCTAGATTTGCAAAAAATAGTTGTGACT
TTAAGATTGAGGAATAAAAGTTTAAGTCAAGTAATATCCGTTGCTAGAGAATGGAACTATATATCACAAA
ATAGTCTTTCAAATAGTGAGCTAGAATATCAAGTCAAGTATATGTATGAGAAACTTAAAACGGTTAATTT
TGGTTGTACTGGTTGTGAGTTTAATAGTGATTGTTGGAATAAAATAGAATCAGATTTTATATATAGTGAT
GAAGATACTTTGTTCAATATGCCACATAAGCACTCAAAGGATTTGAAATATAAGAATAGGAAAGGGGTTA
AAATAATGACTGGTAATCAATTGTTTATCTATAATGTGTTACTTAACAATAAAGATAGAGAATTAAACAT
AGACGATATAATGGAGCTGATAACCTATAAACGTAAGAAGAAAGTTAAAAACATTGTTATGAGTGAAAAG
ACATTAAGAGAAACATTAAAAGAACTTCAACATAATGATTATATTACAAAAACAAAAGGTGTTACAAAGC
TAGGAATAAAAGATACATACAATGTAAAAGAAGTTAGATGTAATATAGATAAACAATATACTATTAGTTA
CTTTGTTACCATGGCAGTAATTTGGGGAATAATTTCAACTGAAGAATTAAGATTATATACTCACATGAGA
TATAAGCAAGATTTATTGGTCAAAGATGATAAAATAAAAGGAAATATATTAAGAATTAATCAAGAGGAAT
TAGCAAAAGATTTAGGAGTAACACAGCAAAGAATTTCAAATATGATAGAATCTTTATTAGATACTAAAAT
TTTAGATGTATGGGAAACTAAAATAAATGATAGAGGATTTATGTACTATACATATAGATTAAACAAGTAG
ATTTTTGATAGGATTAGAATTGATTTTCTAGTCCTATTTTTATGCAAAAAAACTAATTAATAAAAATTTC
TTTTGGTAAAATAATTGTACGAGAATTGCAAAAAAAAAATGGCATCAAAGTATTGAAATTAAGCCGTTTT
AAAAATTTCTTTTGGTAAAATAATTCTACATATATATGTAGTATATATATATATGTTTTTTAGAGAATGT
ATAACTAGAATATAGAGCTAGAATATAGAGAATGTATAACTAGAATATAGAGCTAGAATATAGAGAATGT
ATAACTAGAATATAGAGCTAGAATATAGAGAATGTATAACTAGAATATAGAGCTAGAATATAGAGAATGT
ATAACTAGAATATAGAGCTAGAATATAGAGAATGTATAACTAGAATATAGAGCTAGAATATAGAGAATGT
ATAACTAGAATATAGAGCTAGAATCCTAATTAGTAGGTGCTTTTTTAAAACAAGTTAAAAATCAAAAATA
GTATTAGTAAGCATTGGAAATGCTAGATTCTAAAATAGAAAAGTAAAAAATTGGTGCACTATCTAAACTT
ATCTATATCGCTTTTTCCGTCGTTTGGTTCTCTAGTTACGATACAGGGGATATGCTTATATTGAGTTATA
GTACTAATCAGTGCTTAATATAGTTAATAAAATTATAGTTACCATAGTTTAGTAACTATGATGTATGTTA
GTTAGAAACTTGCATTTCGGCCGGCCCGCTCGA
Features (pLannotate 1.2.2; 5 found; start..end, strand, type, name):
    324..912     -  rep_origin     ori: high-copy-number ColE1/pMB1/pBR322/pUC origin of replication
   1045..1139    -  terminator     lambda t0 terminator: transcription terminator from phage lambda
   1163..1819    -  CDS            cat: CAT_ECOLX - Experimental evidence at protein level: Swiss-Prot protein existence level 1. This enzyme is an effector of chloramphenicol resistance in bacteria. From Escherichia coli. This protein is used as a marker in many commonly used cloning vectors, such as pACYC184.
   1820..1922    -  promoter       cat promoter: promoter of the E. coli cat gene encoding chloramphenicol acetyltransferase
   1997..2040    -  CDS            lacZα (fragment): LacZα fragment of β-galactosidase; lacZ fragment
