[The description below was written by a language model from this plasmid's Addgene catalogue record and pLannotate feature annotations shown in this document.]
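Description:
pGL0_154 [pCD6 ORI] is a Level 0 part plasmid for synthetic biology, built on the pGLDV_17 backbone and serving as a storage and donor vector for a single genetic module in a hierarchical assembly scheme. It is maintained in E. coli (DH5alpha) as a high-copy plasmid through a ColE1/pMB1/pUC-type origin of replication and is selected with chloramphenicol. Resistance is provided by the cat gene, encoding chloramphenicol acetyltransferase, expressed from its native cat promoter and followed by the phage lambda t0 transcription terminator. A short residual lacZα fragment is also annotated next to the resistance cassette. It is probably left over from a screening cassette in the parent vector, although the record does not say so.

The payload is the pCD6 origin of replication from Clostridium difficile, a replicon taken from a native clostridial plasmid. The record notes that part of the construct derives from a previously published plasmid. The automated annotation recognises only the E. coli backbone elements, which occupy roughly the first 2 kb of the 5.6 kb sequence. The remaining region, which presumably holds the pCD6 replicon, has no annotated features, so its internal organisation, such as any replication protein gene, and the flanking assembly sites are not described. The cloning method is listed as unknown.

As a Level 0 part, the plasmid is intended as a building block rather than a finished vector. The pCD6 origin would be combined with other modules, such as selection markers and cargo, to build shuttle plasmids able to replicate in Clostridium-type hosts, but the record states no purpose beyond "Level 0 part".
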