Addgene plasmid #210676: pGL0_154 [pCD6 ORI]
Purpose: Level 0 part
Depositing lab: Charlie Gilbert & Nili Ostrov & Cultivarium Tools. Depositing organization: Cultivarium, Convergent Research.
Backbone
  Vector backbone: pGLDV_17
  Vector type: Synthetic Biology
Growth in bacteria
  Bacterial resistance: Chloramphenicol, 25 μg/mL
  Growth temperature: 37°C
  Growth strain: DH5alpha
  Copy number: High Copy
Gene/Insert
  Gene/Insert name: pCD6 ORI
  Species: Clostridium difficile
  Cloning method: Unknown
Resource information
  A portion of this plasmid was derived from a plasmid made by: https://pubmed.ncbi.nlm.nih.gov/19445976/
Terms and licenses: Academic/Nonprofit Terms; Industry Terms: Not Available to Industry
How to cite: pGL0_154 [pCD6 ORI] was a gift from Charlie Gilbert & Nili Ostrov & Cultivarium Tools (Addgene plasmid # 210676 ; http://n2t.net/addgene:210676 ; RRID:Addgene_210676)
